Addgene plasmid #43699: III-TGAA
Depositing lab: Chad Cowan & Kiran Musunuru. Depositing organization: Harvard University. Publication: A TALEN Genome-Editing System for Generating Human Stem Cell-Based Disease Models. Ding Q, Lee YK, Schaefer EA, Peters DT, Veres A, Kim K, Kuperwasser N, Motola DL, Meissner TB, Hendriks WT, Trevisan M, Gupta RM, Moisan A, Banks E, Friesen M, Schinzel RT, Xia F, Tang A, Xia Y, Figueroa E, Wann A, Ahfeldt T, Daheron L, Zhang F, Rubin LL, Peng LF, Chung RT, Musunuru K, Cowan CA. Cell Stem Cell. 2012 Dec 12. pii: S1934-5909(12)00645-5. doi: 10.1016/j.stem.2012.11.011. PubMed 23246482.
Backbone
  Vector backbone: pCRII-TOPO
  Backbone manufacturer: Invitrogen
  Backbone size w/o insert (bp): 3973
  Vector type: Bacterial Cloning
Growth in bacteria
  Bacterial resistance: Ampicillin and Kanamycin, 100 & 50 μg/mL
  Growth temperature: 37°C
  Growth strain: Top10
  Copy number: High Copy
Gene/Insert
  Gene/Insert name: III-TGAA
  Species: Synthetic
  Insert size (bp): 426
  Cloning method: TOPO Cloning
  Sequencing primers: 5′ T7; 3′ M13-rev
Terms and licenses: Academic/Nonprofit Terms; Industry Terms: Not Available to Industry
How to cite: III-TGAA was a gift from Chad Cowan & Kiran Musunuru (Addgene plasmid # 43699 ; http://n2t.net/addgene:43699 ; RRID:Addgene_43699)
