[The description below was written by a language model from this plasmid's Addgene catalogue record.]
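Description:
III-TGAA is a bacterial cloning plasmid built on the commercial pCRII-TOPO backbone (about 4 kb without insert), into which a 426 bp synthetic insert was introduced by TOPO cloning. It is a high-copy plasmid propagated in E. coli and carries both ampicillin and kanamycin resistance, so either or both antibiotics can be used for selection. The insert sits between the T7 and M13-reverse priming sites of the backbone, which are the recorded sequencing primers for verifying it. No feature table is provided, so the internal organisation of the insert and the exact arrangement of backbone elements cannot be described beyond these catalogue fields.

The plasmid was deposited in connection with a TALEN genome-editing system developed for generating human stem cell-based disease models. The record does not explicitly state what the insert encodes. However, the name and size suggest a pre-assembled block of four TAL effector repeat modules, with "TGAA" plausibly denoting the four DNA bases recognised and "III" the position of that block within a hierarchical assembly of a full repeat array. This reading is an inference from the name and the associated work rather than a stated fact. On that interpretation, the plasmid is not an expression construct: the record lists no mammalian promoter, nuclease domain or reporter, and it would serve as a library component from which the multimer fragment is taken and joined with other position-specific blocks into a TALEN destination vector to build a custom DNA-binding domain.
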