>Addgene plasmid #43699 | III-TGAA | depositor partial sequence | sequence record 58964 | III-TGAA sequence 426 bps
CGTCTCGGCTCACCCCAGAGCAGGTCGTGGCCATTGCCTCGAATGGAGGGGGCAAACAGGCGTTGGAAAC
CGTACAACGATTGCTGCCGGTGCTGTGCCAAGCGCACGGACTCACCCCAGAGCAGGTCGTGGCAATCGCG
AGCAATAACGGCGGAAAACAGGCTTTGGAAACGGTGCAGAGGCTCCTTCCAGTGCTGTGCCAAGCGCACG
GCCTCACCCCAGAGCAGGTCGTGGCAATCGCCTCCAACATTGGCGGGAAACAGGCACTCGAGACTGTCCA
GCGCCTGCTTCCCGTGCTGTGCCAAGCGCACGGATTAACCCCAGAGCAGGTCGTGGCAATCGCCTCCAAC
ATTGGCGGGAAACAGGCACTCGAGACTGTCCAGCGCCTGCTTCCCGTGCTGTGCCAAGCGCACGGACTCA
GAGACG
