>Addgene plasmid #43699 | III-TGAA | addgene partial sequence | sequence record 61803 | M13-F20 5'-TGTAAAACGACGGCCAGT-3'
GGCGAATTGGGCCCTCTGATGCATGCTCGAGCGGCCGCCAGTGTGATGGATATCTGCAGAATTCGCCCTT
GATGCCGTCCTAGCGCGTCTCGGCTCACCCCAGAGCAGGTCGTGGCCATTGCCTCGAATGGAGGGGGCAA
ACAGGCGTTGGAAACCGTACAACGATTGCTGCCGGTGCTGTGCCAAGCGCACGGACTCACCCCAGAGCAG
GTCGTGGCAATCGCGAGCAATAACGGCGGAAAACAGGCTTTGGAAACGGTGCAGAGGCTCCTTCCAGTGC
TGTGCCAAGCGCACGGCCTCACCCCAGAGCAGGTCGTGGCAATCGCCTCCAACATTGGCGGGAAACAGGC
ACTCGAGACTGTCCAGCGCCTGCTTCCCGTGCTGTGCCAAGCGCACGGATTAACCCCAGAGCAGGTCGTG
GCAATCGCCTCCAACATTGGCGGGAAACAGGCACTCGAGACTGTCCAGCGCCTGCTTCCCGTGCTGTGCC
AAGCGCACGGACTCAGAGACGTGGGCACAGGAAAGATACTTAAGGGCGAATTCCAGCACACTGGCGGCCG
TTACTAGTGGATCCGAGCTCGGTACCAAGCTTGATGCATAGCTTGAGTATTCTATAGTGTCACCTAAATA
GCTTGGCGTAATCATGGTCATAGCTGTTTCCTGTGTGAAATTGTTATCCGCTCACAATTCCACACAACAT
ACGAGCCGGAAGCATAAAGTGTAAAGCCTGGGGTGCCTAATGAGTGAGCTAACTCACATTAATTGCGTTG
CGCTCACTGCCCGCTTTCCAGTCGGGAAACCTGTCGTGCCAGCTGCATTAATGAATCGGCCAACGCGCGG
GGAGAGGCGGTTTGCGTATTGGGCGCTCTTCCGCTTCCTCGCTCACTGACTCGCTGCGCTCGGTCGTTCG
GCTGCGGCGAGCGGTATCAGCTCACTCAAGC
